Addgene plasmid #177006: B3GALT5_pLENTI-CAG-IRES-GFP
Purpose: Mammalian lentiviral expression vector encoding B3GALT5
Depositing lab: Roger Reeves. Depositing organization: Johns Hopkins University and School of Medicine. Publication: Overexpression screen of chromosome 21 genes reveals modulators of Sonic hedgehog signaling relevant to Down syndrome. Moyer AJ, Fernandez FX, Li Y, Klinedinst DK, Florea LD, Kazuki Y, Oshimura M, Reeves RH. Dis Model Mech. 2023 Apr 1;16(4):dmm049712. doi: 10.1242/dmm.049712. Epub 2023 Apr 13. PubMed 36995257.
Backbone
  Vector backbone: plenti-CAG-gate-FLAG-IRES-GFP
  Backbone manufacturer: Derived from Addgene #107398; KanR replaced with AmpR
  Backbone size w/o insert (bp): 9341
  Vector type: Lentiviral
Growth in bacteria
  Bacterial resistance: Ampicillin, 100 μg/mL
  Growth temperature: 30°C
  Growth strain: NEB Stable
  Copy number: Low Copy
Gene/Insert
  Gene/Insert name: B3GALT5 (alt names: B3T5; GLCT5)
  Species: H. sapiens (human)
  Insert size (bp): 975
  Entrez Gene: B3GALT5 (a.k.a. B3GalT-V, B3GalTx, B3T5, GLCT5, beta-1,3-GalTase 5, beta-3-Gx-T5, beta3Gal-T5)
  Promoter: CAG
  Cloning method: Gateway Cloning
Resource information
  A portion of this plasmid was derived from a plasmid made by: Derived from Addgene #53941
Terms and licenses: Academic/Nonprofit Terms; Industry Terms: Not Available to Industry
How to cite: B3GALT5_pLENTI-CAG-IRES-GFP was a gift from Roger Reeves (Addgene plasmid # 177006 ; http://n2t.net/addgene:177006 ; RRID:Addgene_177006)
