[The description below was written by a language model from this plasmid's Addgene catalogue record and pLannotate feature annotations shown in this document.]
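Description:
B3GALT5_pLENTI-CAG-IRES-GFP is a self-inactivating HIV-1-based lentiviral transfer plasmid for expressing human B3GALT5, a beta-1,3-galactosyltransferase, in mammalian cells. It is built on a plenti-CAG-gate-FLAG-IRES-GFP backbone in which the original kanamycin marker was replaced with ampicillin resistance. In bacteria it is maintained through a ColE1/pUC-type origin and selected with AmpR. The record lists it as low copy and propagated in a recombination-deficient strain, a common precaution for LTR-containing plasmids. An f1 origin, a T7 promoter and an SV40 origin are also annotated in the backbone.

The viral genome is transcribed from a CMV enhancer/promoter fused to a truncated 5' LTR. It carries the Ψ packaging signal with a gag fragment, the RRE for Rev-dependent nuclear export, the cPPT/CTS, and a ΔU3 3' LTR followed by an SV40 polyadenylation signal. Small residual rev and nef fragments are annotated too. Between these elements, the CAG promoter (CMV enhancer, chicken β-actin promoter and a chimeric intron) drives the B3GALT5 coding sequence, which was introduced by Gateway cloning and is flanked by attB1 and attB2 sites. A partial FLAG sequence lies just downstream of attB2, but the record does not state whether it is translated in frame with the insert. An EMCV IRES then directs translation of EGFP from the same transcript, so fluorescence marks transduced or transfected cells. A WPRE enhances transcript expression.

According to the associated publication, the construct belongs to an overexpression screen of chromosome 21 genes for modulators of Sonic hedgehog signalling relevant to Down syndrome.
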