Features (pLannotate 1.2.2; 30 found; start..end, strand, type, name):
    129..246     +  misc_feature   cPPT/CTS: central polypurine tract and central termination sequence of HIV-1
    344..723     +  enhancer       CMV enhancer: human cytomegalovirus immediate early enhancer
    725..1001    +  promoter       chicken β-actin promoter: No description available
   1002..2018    +  intron         chimeric intron: chimera between introns from chicken β-actin and rabbit β-globin
   2134..2158    +  protein_bind   attB1: mutant version of attB; recombination site for the Gateway® BP reaction BP Clonase™
   2179..3108    +  CDS            B3GALT5: B3GT5_HUMAN - Experimental evidence at protein level: Swiss-Prot protein existence level 1. Catalyzes the transfer of Gal to GlcNAc-based acceptors with a preference for the core3 O-linked glycan GlcNAc(beta1,3)GalNAc structure. Can use glycolipid LC3Cer as an efficient acceptor. From Homo sapiens (Human).
   3128..3152    -  protein_bind   attB2: mutant version of attB; recombination site for the Gateway® BP reaction BP Clonase™
   3175..3195    +  CDS            FLAG (fragment): FLAG® epitope tag, followed by an enterokinase cleavage site
   3219..3779    +  misc_feature   IRES: internal ribosome entry site (IRES) of the encephalomyocarditis virus (EMCV)
   3782..4501    +  CDS            EGFP: the original enhanced GFP (Yang et al., 1996) mammalian codon-optimized
   4513..4543    +  misc_feature   MCS (fragment): pUC18/19 multiple cloning site
   4562..4578    +  misc_feature   MCS (fragment): pBluescript multiple cloning site
   4578..5166    +  misc_feature   WPRE: woodchuck hepatitis virus posttranscriptional regulatory element
   5167..5186    +  misc_feature   MCS (fragment): pBluescript multiple cloning site
   5188..5373    +  CDS            nef (fragment): NEF_HV1Z2 - Experimental evidence at protein level: Swiss-Prot protein existence level 1. Extracellular Nef protein targets CD4(+) T-lymphocytes for apoptosis by interacting with CXCR4 surface receptors. From Human immunodeficiency virus type 1 group M subtype D (isolate Z2/CDC-Z34) (HIV-1).
   5375..5608    +  LTR            3' LTR (ΔU3): self-inactivating 3' long terminal repeat (LTR) from HIV-1
   5680..5801    +  polyA_signal   SV40 poly(A) signal: SV40 polyadenylation signal
   5841..5976    +  rep_origin     SV40 ori: SV40 origin of replication
   5997..6015    -  promoter       T7 promoter: promoter for bacteriophage T7 RNA polymerase
   6038..6396    -  rep_origin     f1 ori (sequence partly withheld): f1 bacteriophage origin of replication; arrow indicates direction of (+) strand synthesis
   6423..6527    +  promoter       AmpR promoter: bla
   6528..7388    +  CDS            AmpR: β-lactamase; bla; confers resistance to ampicillin, carbenicillin, and related antibiotics
   7559..8147    +  rep_origin     ori: high-copy-number ColE1/pMB1/pBR322/pUC origin of replication
   8322..8625    +  enhancer       CMV enhancer: human cytomegalovirus immediate early enhancer
   8626..8825    +  promoter       CMV promoter: human cytomegalovirus (CMV) immediate early promoter
   8843..9023    +  LTR            5' LTR (truncated): truncated 5' long terminal repeat (LTR) from HIV-1
   9070..9195    +  misc_feature   HIV-1 Ψ: packaging signal of human immunodeficiency virus type 1
   9179..9517    +  CDS            HIV-1 gag (fragment): gag protein from human immunodeficiency virus 1; gag
   9692..9925    +  misc_feature   RRE: The Rev response element (RRE) of HIV-1 allows for Rev-dependent mRNA export from the nucleus to the cytoplasm.
  10302..79      +  CDS            Rev (fragment) (across the origin): human immunodeficiency virus 1 (HIV-1) Rev protein; rev; enhances nuclear export of unspliced and incompletely spliced viral mRNAs
>Addgene plasmid #177006 | B3GALT5_pLENTI-CAG-IRES-GFP | addgene full sequence | sequence record 350539 | Addgene NGS Result
GACCCGACAGGCCCGAAGGAATAGAAGAAGAAGGTGGAGAGAGAGACAGAGACAGATCCATTCGATTAGT
GAACGGATCGGCACTGCGTGCGCCAATTCTGCAGACAAATGGCAGTATTCATCCACAATTTTAAAAGAAA
AGGGGGGATTGGGGGGTACAGTGCAGGGGAAAGAATAGTAGACATAATAGCAACAGACATACAAACTAAA
GAATTACAAAAACAAATTACAAAAATTCAAAATTTTCGGGTTTATTACAGGGACAGCAGAGATCCAGTTT
GGTTAGTACCGGGCCCGCTCTAGCCCTAGATTTAAATCGATGTACGGGCCAGATATACGCGTTGACATTG
ATTATTGACTAGTTATTAATAGTAATCAATTACGGGGTCATTAGTTCATAGCCCATATATGGAGTTCCGC
GTTACATAACTTACGGTAAATGGCCCGCCTGGCTGACCGCCCAACGACCCCCGCCCATTGACGTCAATAA
TGACGTATGTTCCCATAGTAACGCCAATAGGGACTTTCCATTGACGTCAATGGGTGGAGTATTTACGGTA
AACTGCCCACTTGGCAGTACATCAAGTGTATCATATGCCAAGTACGCCCCCTATTGACGTCAATGACGGT
AAATGGCCCGCCTGGCATTATGCCCAGTACATGACCTTATGGGACTTTCCTACTTGGCAGTACATCTACG
TATTAGTCATCGCTATTACCATGGTCGAGGTGAGCCCCACGTTCTGCTTCACTCTCCCCATCTCCCCCCC
CTCCCCACCCCCAATTTTGTATTTATTTATTTTTTAATTATTTTGTGCAGCGATGGGGGCGGGGGGGGGG
GGGGNSGCGCGCCRGGCGGGGSGGGGCGGGGSGAGGGGCGGGGCGGGGCGAGGCGGAGAGGTGCGGCGGC
AGCCAATCAGAGCGGCGCGCTCCGAAAGTTTCCTTTTATGGCGAGGCGGCGGCGGCGGCGGCCCTATAAA
AAGCGAAGCGCGCGGCGGGCGGGAGTCGCTGCGCGCTGCCTTCGCCCCGTGCCCCGCTCCGCCGCCGCCT
CGCGCCGCCCGCCCCGGCTCTGACTGACCGCGTTACTCCCACAGGTGAGCGGGCGGGACGGCCCTTCTCC
TCCGGGCTGTAATTAGCGCTTGGTTTAATGACGGCTTGTTTCTTTTCTGTGGCTGCGTGAAAGCCTTGAG
GGGCTCCGGGAGGGCCCTTTGTGCGGGGGGAGCGGCTCGGGGGGTGCGTGCGTGTGTGTGTGCGTGGGGA
GCGCCGCGTGCGGCTCCGCGCTGCCCGGCGGCTGTGAGCGCTGCGGGCGCGGCGCGGGGCTTTGTGCGCT
CCGCAGTGTGCGCGAGGGGAGCGCGGCCGGGGGCGGTGCCCCGCGGTGCGGGGGGGGCTGCGAGGGGAAC
AAAGGCTGCGTGCGGGGTGTGTGCGTGGGGGGGTGAGCAGGGGGTGTGGGCGCGTCGGTCGGGCTGCAAC
CCCCCCTGCACCCCCCTCCCCGAGTTGCTGAGCACGGCCCGGCTTCGGGTGCGGGGCTCCGTACGGGGCG
TGGCGCGGGGCTCGCCGTGCCGGGCGGGGGGTGGCGGCAGGTGGGGGTGCCGGGCGGGGCGGGGCCGCCT
CGGGCCGGGGAGGGCTCGGGGGAGGGGCGCGGCGGCCCCCGGAGCGCCGGCGGCTGTCGAGGCGCGGCGA
GCCGCAGCCATTGCCTTTTATGGTAATCGTGCGAGAGGGCGCAGGGACTTCCTTTGTCCCAAATCTGTGC
GGAGCCGAAATCTGGGAGGCGCCGCCGCACCCCCTCTAGCGGGCGCGGGGCGAAGCGGTGCGGCGCCGGC
AGGAAGGAAATGGGCGGGGAGGGCCTTCGTGCGTCGCCGCGCCGCCGTCCCCTTCTCCCTCTCCAGCCTC
GGGGCTGTCCGCGGGGGGACGGCTGCCTTCGGGGGGGACGGGGCAGGGCGGGGTTCGGCTTCTGGCGTGT
GACCGGCGGCTCTAGAGCCTCTGCTAACCATGTTCATGCCTTCTTCTTTTTCCTACAGCTCCTGGGCAAC
GTGCTGGTTATTGTGCTGTCTCATCATTTTGGCAAAGAATTCCCCTAGCCGCGGAATCTAGACTGCCGGA
TCGAATTGTCGACGAATTCGGATCTGGCCAATCACAAGTTTGTACAAAAAAGCAGGCTCCGCGGCCGCCC
CCTTCACCATGGCTTTCCCGAAGATGAGATTGATGTATATTTGCCTTCTGGTTCTGGGGGCTCTTTGTTT
GTATTTTAGCATGTACAGTCTAAATCCTTTCAAAGAACAGTCCTTTGTTTACAAGAAAGACGGGAACTTC
CTTAAGCTCCCAGATACAGACTGCAGGCAGACACCTCCCTTCCTCGTCCTGCTGGTGACCTCATCCCACA
AACAGTTGGCTGAGCGCATGGCCATCCGGCAGACGTGGGGGAAAGAGAGGACGGTGAAGGGAAAGCAGCT
GAAGACATTCTTCCTCCTGGGGACCACCAGCAGTGCAGCGGAAACAAAAGAGGTGGACCAGGAGAGCCAG
CGACACGGGGACATTATCCAGAAGGATTTCCTAGACGTCTATTACAATCTGACCCTGAAGACCATGATGG
GCATAGAATGGGTCCATCGCTTTTGTCCTCAGGCGGCGTTTGTGATGAAAACAGACTCAGACATGTTCAT
CAATGTTGACTATCTGACTGAACTGCTTCTGAAGAAAAACAGAACAACCAGGTTTTTCACTGGCTTCTTG
AAACTCAATGAGTTTCCCATCAGGCAGCCATTCAGCAAGTGGTTTGTCAGTAAATCTGAATATCCGTGGG
ACAGGTACCCACCATTCTGCTCCGGCACCGGCTACGTGTTTTCTGGCGACGTGGCGAGTCAGGTGTACAA
TGTCTCCAAGAGCGTCCCATACATTAAACTGGAAGACGTGTTTGTGGGGCTCTGCCTCGAAAGGCTGAAC
ATCAGATTGGAGGAGCTCCACTCCCAGCCGACCTTTTTTCCAGGGGGCTTACGCTTCTCCGTATGCCTCT
TCAGGAGGATCGTGGCCTGCCACTTCATCAAGCCTCGGACTCTCTTGGACTACTGGCAGGCTCTAGAGAA
TTCCCGGGGGGAAGATTGTCCGCCTGTCTGAAAGGGTGGGCGCGCCGACCCAGCTTTCTTGTACAAAGTG
GTGGGAGGAGGTGGATCTGGCGACTACAAGGACGACGATGACAAGTGACTCGAGCGGGATCAATTCCGCC
CCCCCCCTAACGTTACTGGCCGAAGCCGCTTGGAATAAGGCCGGTGTGCGTTTGTCTATATGTTATTTTC
CACCATATTGCCGTCTTTTGGCAATGTGAGGGCCCGGAAACCTGGCCCTGTCTTCTTGACGAGCATTCCT
AGGGGTCTTTCCCCTCTCGCCAAAGGAATGCAAGGTCTGTTGAATGTCGTGAAGGAAGCAGTTCCTCTGG
AAGCTTCTTGAAGACAAACAACGTCTGTAGCGACCCTTTGCAGGCAGCGGAACCCCCCACCTGGCGACAG
GTGCCTCTGCGGCCAAAAGCCACGTGTATAAGATACACCTGCAAAGGCGGCACAACCCCAGTGCCACGTT
GTGAGTTGGATAGTTGTGGAAAGAGTCAAATGGCTCTCCTCAAGCGTATTCAACAAGGGGCTGAAGGATG
CCCAGAAGGTACCCCATTGTATGGGATCTGATCTGGGGCCTCGGTGCACATGCTTTACATGTGTTTAGTC
GAGGTTAAAAAAACGTCTAGGCCCCCCGAACCACGGGGACGTGGTTTTCCTTTGAAAAACACGATAATAC
CATGGTGAGCAAGGGCGAGGAGCTGTTCACCGGGGTGGTGCCCATCCTGGTCGAGCTGGACGGCGACGTA
AACGGCCACAAGTTCAGCGTGTCCGGCGAGGGCGAGGGCGATGCCACCTACGGCAAGCTGACCCTGAAGT
TCATCTGCACCACCGGCAAGCTGCCCGTGCCCTGGCCCACCCTCGTGACCACCCTGACCTACGGCGTGCA
GTGCTTCAGCCGCTACCCCGACCACATGAAGCAGCACGACTTCTTCAAGTCCGCCATGCCCGAAGGCTAC
GTCCAGGAGCGCACCATCTTCTTCAAGGACGACGGCAACTACAAGACCCGCGCCGAGGTGAAGTTCGAGG
GCGACACCCTGGTGAACCGCATCGAGCTGAAGGGCATCGACTTCAAGGAGGACGGCAACATCCTGGGGCA
CAAGCTGGAGTACAACTACAACAGCCACAACGTCTATATCATGGCCGACAAGCAGAAGAACGGCATCAAG
GTGAACTTCAAGATCCGCCACAACATCGAGGACGGCAGCGTGCAGCTCGCCGACCACTACCAGCAGAACA
CCCCCATCGGCGACGGCCCCGTGCTGCTGCCCGACAACCACTACCTGAGCACCCAGTCCGCCCTGAGCAA
AGACCCCAACGAGAAGCGCGATCACATGGTCCTGCTGGAGTTCGTGACCGCCGCCGGGATCACTCTCGGC
ATGGACGAGCTGTACAAGTAAAGCGGCCGCGACTCTAGAGTCGACCTGCAGGCATGCAAGCTTCAGGTAG
CCGGCTAACGTTATCAAGCTTATCGATAATCAACCTCTGGATTACAAAATTTGTGAAAGATTGACTGGTA
TTCTTAACTATGTTGCTCCTTTTACGCTATGTGGATACGCTGCTTTAATGCCTTTGTATCATGCTATTGC
TTCCCGTATGGCTTTCATTTTCTCCTCCTTGTATAAATCCTGGTTGCTGTCTCTTTATGAGGAGTTGTGG
CCCGTTGTCAGGCAACGTGGCGTGGTGTGCACTGTGTTTGCTGACGCAACCCCCACTGGTTGGGGCATTG
CCACCACCTGTCAGCTCCTTTCCGGGACTTTCGCTTTCCCCCTCCCTATTGCCACGGCGGAACTCATCGC
CGCCTGCCTTGCCCGCTGCTGGACAGGGGCTCGGCTGTTGGGCACTGACAATTCCGTGGTGTTGTCGGGG
AAATCATCGTCCTTTCCTTGGCTGCTCGCCTGTGTTGCCACCTGGATTCTGCGCGGGACGTCCTTCTGCT
ACGTCCCTTCGGCCCTCAATCCAGCGGACCTTCCTTCCCGCGGCCTGCTGCCGGCTCTGCGGCCTCTTCC
GCGTCTTCGCCTTCGCCCTCAGACGAGTCGGATCTCCCTTTGGGCCGCCTCCCCGCATCGATACCGTCGA
CCTCGATCGAGACCTAGAAAAACATGGAGCAATCACAAGTAGCAATACAGCAGCTACCAATGCTGATTGT
GCCTGGCTAGAAGCACAAGAGGAGGAGGAGGTGGGTTTTCCAGTCACACCTCAGGTACCTTTAAGACCAA
TGACTTACAAGGCAGCTGTAGATCTTAGCCACTTTTTAAAAGAAAAGGGGGGACTGGAAGGGCTAATTCA
CTCCCAACGAAGACAAGATCTGCTTTTTGCTTGTACTGGGTCTCTCTGGTTAGACCAGATCTGAGCCTGG
GAGCTCTCTGGCTAACTAGGGAACCCACTGCTTAAGCCTCAATAAAGCTTGCCTTGAGTGCTTCAAGTAG
TGTGTGCCCGTCTGTTGTGTGACTCTGGTAACTAGAGATCCCTCAGACCCTTTTAGTCAGTGTGGAAAAT
CTCTAGCAGTAGTAGTTCATGTCATCTTATTATTCAGTATTTATAACTTGCAAAGAAATGAATATCAGAG
AGTGAGAGGAACTTGTTTATTGCAGCTTATAATGGTTACAAATAAAGCAATAGCATCACAAATTTCACAA
ATAAAGCATTTTTTTCACTGCATTCTAGTTGTGGTTTGTCCAAACTCATCAATGTATCTTATCATGTCTG
GCTCTAGCTATCCCGCCCCTAACTCCGCCCATCCCGCCCCTAACTCCGCCCAGTTCCGCCCATTCTCCGC
CCCATGGCTGACTAATTTTTTTTATTTATGCAGAGGCCGAGGCCGCCTCGGCCTCTGAGCTATTCCAGAA
GTAGTGAGGAGGCTTTTTTGGAGGCCTAGGGACGTACCCAATTCGCCCTATAGTGAGTCGTATTAGCATG
TGAGCAAAAGGCCAGCATAAATCAAAAGAATAGACCGAGATAGGGT
[37 nt withheld, positions 6067-6103]
AAAGAACGTGGACTCCAACGTCAAAGG
[49 nt withheld, positions 6131-6179]
T
[91 nt withheld, positions 6181-6271]
G
[124 nt withheld, positions 6273-6396]
CAGGTGGCACTTTTCGGGGAAATGTGCGCGGAACCCCTATTTGTTTATTTTTCTAAATACATTCAAATAT
GTATCCGCTCATGAGACAATAACCCTGATAAATGCTTCAATAATATTGAAAAAGGAAGAGTATGAGTATT
CAACATTTCCGTGTCGCCCTTATTCCCTTTTTTGCGGCATTTTGCCTTCCTGTTTTTGCTCACCCAGAAA
CGCTGGTGAAAGTAAAAGATGCTGAAGATCAGTTGGGTGCACGAGTGGGTTACATCGAACTGGATCTCAA
CAGCGGTAAGATCCTTGAGAGTTTTCGCCCCGAAGAACGTTTTCCAATGATGAGCACTTTTAAAGTTCTG
CTATGTGGCGCGGTATTATCCCGTATTGACGCCGGGCAAGAGCAACTCGGTCGCCGCATACACTATTCTC
AGAATGACTTGGTTGAGTACTCACCAGTCACAGAAAAGCATCTTACGGATGGCATGACAGTAAGAGAATT
ATGCAGTGCTGCCATAACCATGAGTGATAACACTGCGGCCAACTTACTTCTGACAACGATCGGAGGACCG
AAGGAGCTAACCGCTTTTTTGCACAACATGGGGGATCATGTAACTCGCCTTGATCGTTGGGAACCGAAGC
TGAATGAAGCCATACCAAACGACGAGCGTGACACCACGATGCCTGTAGCAATGGCAACAACGTTGCGCAA
ACTATTAACTGGCGAACTACTTACTCTAGCTTCCCGGCAACAATTAATAGACTGGATGGAGGCGGATAAA
GTTGCAGGACCACTTCTGCGCTCGGCCCTTCCGGCTGGCTGGTTTATTGCTGATAAATCTGGAGCCGGTG
AGCGTGGGTCTCGCGGTATCATTGCAGCACTGGGGCCAGATGGTAAGCCCTCCCGTATCGTAGTTATCTA
CACGACGGGGAGTCAGGCAACTATGGATGAACGAAATAGACAGATCGCTGAGATAGGTGCCTCACTGATT
AAGCATTGGTAACTGTCAGACCAAGTTTACTCATATATACTTTAGATTGATTTAAAACTTCATTTTTAAT
TTAAAAGGATCTAGGTGAAGATCCTTTTTGATAATCTCATGACCAAAATCCCTTAACGTGAGTTTTCGTT
CCACTGAGCGTCAGACCCCGTAGAAAAGATCAAAGGATCTTCTTGAGATCCTTTTTTTCTGCGCGTAATC
TGCTGCTTGCAAACAAAAAAACCACCGCTACCAGCGGTGGTTTGTTTGCCGGATCAAGAGCTACCAACTC
TTTTTCCGAAGGTAACTGGCTTCAGCAGAGCGCAGATACCAAATACTGTTCTTCTAGTGTAGCCGTAGTT
AGGCCACCACTTCAAGAACTCTGTAGCACCGCCTACATACCTCGCTCTGCTAATCCTGTTACCAGTGGCT
GCTGCCAGTGGCGATAAGTCGTGTCTTACCGGGTTGGACTCAAGACGATAGTTACCGGATAAGGCGCAGC
GGTCGGGCTGAACGGGGGGTTCGTGCACACAGCCCAGCTTGGAGCGAACGACCTACACCGAACTGAGATA
CCTACAGCGTGAGCTATGAGAAAGCGCCACGCTTCCCGAAGGGAGAAAGGCGGACAGGTATCCGGTAAGC
GGCAGGGTCGGAACAGGAGAGCGCACGAGGGAGCTTCCAGGGGGAAACGCCTGGTATCTTTATAGTCCTG
TCGGGTTTCGCCACCTCTGACTTGAGCGTCGATTTTTGTGATGCTCGTCAGGGGGGCGGAGCCTATGGAA
AAACGCCAGCAACGCGGCCTTTTTACGGTTCCTGGCCTTTTGCTGGCCTTTTGCTCACATGTTCTTTCCT
GCGTTATCCCCTGATTCTGTGGATAACCGTATTACCGCCATGCATTAGTTATTAATAGTAATCAATTACG
GGGTCATTAGTTCATAGCCCATATATGGAGTTCCGCGTTACATAACTTACGGTAAATGGCCCGCCTGGCT
GACCGCCCAACGACCCCCGCCCATTGACGTCAATAATGACGTATGTTCCCATAGTAACGCCAATAGGGAC
TTTCCATTGACGTCAATGGGTGGAGTATTTACGGTAAACTGCCCACTTGGCAGTACATCAAGTGTATCAT
ATGCCAAGTACGCCCCCTATTGACGTCAATGACGGTAAATGGCCCGCCTGGCATTATGCCCAGTACATGA
CCTTATGGGACTTTCCTACTTGGCAGTACATCTACGTATTAGTCATCGCTATTACCATGGTGATGCGGTT
TTGGCAGTACATCAATGGGCGTGGATAGCGGTTTGACTCACGGGGATTTCCAAGTCTCCACCCCATTGAC
GTCAATGGGAGTTTGTTTTGGCACCAAAATCAACGGGACTTTCCAAAATGTCGTAACAACTCCGCCCCAT
TGACGCAAATGGGCGGTAGGCGTGTACGGTGGGAGGTCTATATAAGCAGCGCGTTTTGCCTGTACTGGGT
CTCTCTGGTTAGACCAGATCTGAGCCTGGGAGCTCTCTGGCTAACTAGGGAACCCACTGCTTAAGCCTCA
ATAAAGCTTGCCTTGAGTGCTTCAAGTAGTGTGTGCCCGTCTGTTGTGTGACTCTGGTAACTAGAGATCC
CTCAGACCCTTTTAGTCAGTGTGGAAAATCTCTAGCAGTGGCGCCCGAACAGGGACTTGAAAGCGAAAGG
GAAACCAGAGGAGCTCTCTCGACGCAGGACTCGGCTTGCTGAAGCGCGCACGGCAAGAGGCGAGGGGCGG
CGACTGGTGAGTACGCCAAAAATTTTGACTAGCGGAGGCTAGAAGGAGAGAGATGGGTGCGAGAGCGTCA
GTATTAAGCGGGGGAGAATTAGATCGCGATGGGAAAAAATTCGGTTAAGGCCAGGGGGAAAGAAAAAATA
TAAATTAAAACATATAGTATGGGCAAGCAGGGAGCTAGAACGATTCGCAGTTAATCCTGGCCTGTTAGAA
ACATCAGAAGGCTGTAGACAAATACTGGGACAGCTACAACCATCCCTTCAGACAGGATCAGAAGAACTTA
GATCATTATATAATACAGTAGCAACCCTCTATTGTGTGCATCAAAGGATAGAGATAAAAGACACCAAGGA
AGCTTTAGACAAGATAGAGGAAGAGCAAAACAAAAGTAAGACCACCGCACAGCAAGCGGCCGGCCGCTGA
TCTTCAGACCTGGAGGAGGAGATATGAGGGACAATTGGAGAAGTGAATTATATAAATATAAAGTAGTAAA
AATTGAACCATTAGGAGTAGCACCCACCAAGGCAAAGAGAAGAGTGGTGCAGAGAGAAAAAAGAGCAGTG
GGAATAGGAGCTTTGTTCCTTGGGTTCTTGGGAGCAGCAGGAAGCACTATGGGCGCAGCGTCAATGACGC
TGACGGTACAGGCCAGACAATTATTGTCTGGTATAGTGCAGCAGCAGAACAATTTGCTGAGGGCTATTGA
GGCGCAACAGCATCTGTTGCAACTCACAGTCTGGGGCATCAAGCAGCTCCAGGCAAGAATCCTGGCTGTG
GAAAGATACCTAAAGGATCAACAGCTCCTGGGGATTTGGGGTTGCTCTGGAAAACTCATTTGCACCACTG
CTGTGCCTTGGAATGCTAGTTGGAGTAATAAATCTCTGGAACAGATTTGGAATCACACGACCTGGATGGA
GTGGGACAGAGAAATTAACAATTACACAAGCTTAATACACTCCTTAATTGAAGAATCGCAAAACCAGCAA
GAAAAGAATGAACAAGAATTATTGGAATTAGATAAATGGGCAAGTTTGTGGAATTGGTTTAACATAACAA
ATTGGCTGTGGTATATAAAATTATTCATAATGATAGTAGGAGGCTTGGTAGGTTTAAGAATAGTTTTTGC
TGTACTTTCTATAGTGAATAGAGTTAGGCAGGGATATTCACCATTATCGTTTCAGACCCACCTCCCAACC
CCGAGGG
